>Addgene plasmid #244837 | pEM2_Euk_2NLS-RVQ (LbCas12a)-2NLS | addgene full sequence | sequence record 486528 | Addgene NGS Result
GAAGATCCTTTGATCTTTTCTACGGGGTCTGACGCTCAGTGGAACGAAAACTCACGTTAAGGGATTTTGG
TCATGAGATTATCAAAAAGGATCTTCACCTAGATCCTTTTAAATTAAAAATGAAGTTTTAAATCAATCTA
AAGTATATATGAGTAAACTTGGTCTGACAGTTACCAATGCTTAATCAGTGAGGCACCTATCTCAGCGATC
TGTCTATTTCGTTCATCCATAGTTGCCTGACTCCCCGTCGTGTAGATAACTACGATACGGGAGGGCTTAC
CATCTGGCCCCAGTGCTGCAATGATACCGCGAGACCCACGCTCACCGGCTCCAGATTTATCAGCAATAAA
CCAGCCAGCCGGAAGGGCCGAGCGCAGAAGTGGTCCTGCAACTTTATCCGCCTCCATCCAGTCTATTAAT
TGTTGCCGGGAAGCTAGAGTAAGTAGTTCGCCAGTTAATAGTTTGCGCAACGTTGTTGCCATTGCTACAG
GCATCGTGGTGTCACGCTCGTCGTTTGGTATGGCTTCATTCAGCTCCGGTTCCCAACGATCAAGGCGAGT
TACATGATCCCCCATGTTGTGCAAAAAAGCGGTTAGCTCCTTCGGTCCTCCGATCGTTGTCAGAAGTAAG
TTGGCCGCAGTGTTATCACTCATGGTTATGGCAGCACTGCATAATTCTCTTACTGTCATGCCATCCGTAA
GATGCTTTTCTGTGACTGGTGAGTACTCAACCAAGTCATTCTGAGAATAGTGTATGCGGCGACCGAGTTG
CTCTTGCCCGGCGTCAATACGGGATAATACCGCGCCACATAGCAGAACTTTAAAAGTGCTCATCATTGGA
AAACGTTCTTCGGGGCGAAAACTCTCAAGGATCTTACCGCTGTTGAGATCCAGTTCGATGTAACCCACTC
GTGCACCCAACTGATCTTCAGCATCTTTTACTTTCACCAGCGTTTCTGGGTGAGCAAAAACAGGAAGGCA
AAATGCCGCAAAAAAGGGAATAAGGGCGACACGGAAATGTTGAATACTCATACTCTTCCTTTTTCAATAT
TATTGAAGCATTTATCAGGGTTATTGTCTCATGAGCGGATACATATTTGAATGTATTTAGAAAAATAAAC
AAATAGGGGTTCCGCGCACATTTCCCCGAAAAGTGCCACCTGGGTCGACATTGATTATTGACTAGTTATT
AATAGTAATCAATTACGGGGTCATTAGTTCATAGCCCATATATGGAGTTCCGCGTTACATAACTTACGGT
AAATGGCCCGCCTGGCTGACCGCCCAACGACCCCCGCCCATTGACGTCAATAATGACGTATGTTCCCATA
GTAACGCCAATAGGGACTTTCCATTGACGTCAATGGGTGGAGTATTTACGGTAAACTGCCCACTTGGCAG
TACATCAAGTGTATCATATGCCAAGTACGCCCCCTATTGACGTCAATGACGGTAAATGGCCCGCCTGGCA
TTATGCCCAGTACATGACCTTATGGGACTTTCCTACTTGGCAGTACATCTACGTATTAGTCATCGCTATT
ACCATGGTCGAGGTGAGCCCCACGTTCTGCTTCACTCTCCCCATCTCCCCCCCCTCCCCACCCCCAATTT
TGTATTTATTTATTTTTTAATTATTTTGTGCAGCGATGGGGGCGGGGGGGGGGGGGGGGCGCGCGCCAGG
GGGGGGGGGGGGGGGCGAGGGGCGGGGCGGGGCGAGGCGGAGAGGTGCGGCGGCAGCCAATCAGAGCGGC
GCGCTCCGAAAGTTTCCTTTTATGGCGAGGCGGCGGCGGCGGCGGCCCTATAAAAAGCGAAGCGCGCGGC
GGGCGGGAGTCGCTGCGCGCTGCCTTCGCCCCGTGCCCCGCTCCGCCGCCGCCTCGCGCCGCCCGCCCCG
GCTCTGACTGACCGCGTTACTCCCACAGGTGAGCGGGCGGGACGGCCCTTCTCCTCCGGGCTGTAATTAG
CGCTTGGTTTAATGACGGCTTGTTTCTTTTCTGTGGCTGCGTGAAAGCCTTGAGGGGCTCCGGGAGGGCC
CTTTGTGCGGGGGGAGCGGCTCGGGGGGTGCGTGCGTGTGTGTGTGCGTGGGGAGCGCCGCGTGCGGCTC
CGCGCTGCCCGGCGGCTGTGAGCGCTGCGGGCGCGGCGCGGGGCTTTGTGCGCTCCGCAGTGTGCGCGAG
GGGAGCGCGGCCGGGGGCGGTGCCCCGCGGTGCGGGGGGGGCTGCGAGGGGAACAAAGGCTGCGTGCGGG
GTGTGTGCGTGGGGGGGTGAGCAGGGGGTGTGGGCGCGTCGGTCGGGCTGCAACCCCCCCTGCACCCCCC
TCCCCGAGTTGCTGAGCACGGCCCGGCTTCGGGTGCGGGGCTCCGTACGGGGCGTGGCGCGGGGCTCGCC
GTGCCGGGCGGGGGGTGGCGGCAGGTGGGGGTGCCGGGCGGGGCGGGGCCGCCTCGGGCCGGGGAGGGCT
CGGGGGAGGGGCGCGGCGGCCCCCGGAGCGCCGGCGGCTGTCGAGGCGCGGCGAGCCGCAGCCATTGCCT
TTTATGGTAATCGTGCGAGAGGGCGCAGGGACTTCCTTTGTCCCAAATCTGTGCGGAGCCGAAATCTGGG
AGGCGCCGCCGCACCCCCTCTAGCGGGCGCGGGGCGAAGCGGTGCGGCGCCGGCAGGAAGGAAATGGGCG
GGGAGGGCCTTCGTGCGTCGCCGCGCCGCCGTCCCCTTCTCCCTCTCCAGCCTCGGGGCTGTCCGCGGGG
GGACGGCTGCCTTCGGGGGGGACGGGGCAGGGCGGGGTTCGGCTTCTGGCGTGTGACCGGCGGCTCTAGA
GCCTCTGCTAACCATGTTCATGCCTTCTTCTTTTTCCTACAGCTCCTGGGCAACGTGCTGGTTATTGTGC
TGTCTCATCATTTTGGCAAAGAATTCTGCAGTCGACGGTACCGCGGGCCCGGGATCCACCGGTCGCCACC
ATGGGCCCAAAGAAAAAGAGGAAAGTCGGCAGTGGACCTAAAAAGAAACGAAAGGTTGGGTCAGGTTCTA
GCAAGCTGGAAAAATTTACCAACTGTTACAGCCTGAGCAAAACCCTGAGGTTCAAGGCCATCCCCGTGGG
CAAGACCCAAGAGAACATCGATAACAAGAGACTGCTGGTCGAGGATGAGAAGCGTGCAGAGGACTACAAG
GGCGTGAAGAAGCTCCTGGATCGGTACTACCTGAGTTTCATCAACGACGTGCTGCACAGCATCAAGCTGA
AGAACCTGAACAACTACATCAGCCTGTTTAGAAAGAAAACCAGAACCGAAAAAGAAAATAAGGAGCTGGA
AAATCTGGAAATCAACCTGAGAAAGGAAATCGCTAAGGCCTTTAAGGGAAACGAAGGATACAAATCCCTG
TTTAAGAAAGACATCATCGAGACAATTCTGCCAGAGTTCCTGGACGACAAAGACGAGATAGCTCTTGTGA
ACAGCTTCAACAGGTTCACGACCGCCTTCACCGGATTCTTCGACAACAGGGAAAACATGTTCAGTGAGGA
AGCCAAGTCTACCAGCATCGCTTTCCGGTGCATCAATGAGAACCTGACCGTGTATATCTCTAATATGGAT
ATCTTTGAAAAAGTGGACGCTATTTTCGACAAGCACGAGGTGCAGGAGATCAAGGAGAAGATCCTGAACA
GCGACTACGACGTGGAGGACTTCTTCGAGGGCGAATTTTTCAACTTCGTGCTGACACAAGAGGGCATCGA
CGTTTACAACGCCATCATAGGCGGCTTCGTGACCGAGTCCGGCGAAAAGATCAAGGGCCTTAACGAGTAC
ATCAACCTGTATAACCAGAAAACCAAGCAGAAGCTGCCTAAGTTCAAGCCTCTTTATAAGCAGGTCCTGA
GCGACCGGGAAAGCCTGAGCTTCTACGGCGAGGGCTACACATCTGACGAGGAAGTGCTGGAGGTCTTTCG
GAATACCCTGAACAAGAACTCTGAGATCTTCAGCTCTATTAAGAAACTGGAAAAGCTGTTCAAGAATTTC
GACGAGTATAGTAGCGCCGGGATCTTCGTGAAGAACGGCCCTGCCATTAGCACCATCAGCAAGGACATCT
TCGGCGAATGGAACGTTATCCGCGATAAGTGGAACGCCGAGTACGATGACATCCACCTGAAAAAGAAGGC
CGTGGTGACCGAGAAGTACGAAGATGACAGAAGAAAGAGCTTCAAAAAGATCGGCTCATTTAGCCTGGAA
CAGCTGCAGGAGTACGCCGACGCCGACCTGTCCGTGGTCGAAAAGCTGAAGGAAATTATCATCCAAAAAG
TGGACGAGATCTATAAGGTGTACGGGAGCTCTGAGAAGCTGTTCGACGCCGACTTTGTGCTGGAAAAGTC
ACTGAAAAAGAACGACGCTGTGGTCGCCATCATGAAGGATCTGCTGGACTCCGTGAAGAGCTTCGAGAAC
TACATCAAGGCCTTCTTCGGCGAAGGCAAGGAGACCAACCGGGACGAGTCTTTTTACGGCGATTTCGTGC
TGGCCTACGACATCCTGCTGAAGGTGGACCACATCTACGACGCCATCAGAAACTACGTGACCCAGAAGCC
CTACAGCAAAGACAAGTTTAAGCTGTACTTCCAGAATCCTCAGTTCATGGGAGGATGGGACAAAGACAAG
GAAACCGACTACCGGGCTACAATTCTGAGATACGGCTCTAAGTACTACCTTGCAATCATGGACAAAAAGT
ATGCCAAGTGCCTGCAGAAAATTGATAAGGATGACGTGAACGGCAACTACGAGAAGATCAACTACAAGCT
CCTGCCCGGCCCCAACAAGATGCTGCCAAAGGTGTTCTTCTCCAAAAAGTGGATGGCCTATTACAACCCT
TCTGAGGATATCCAGAAGATCTATAAGAACGGAACATTCAAGAAGGGCGATATGTTCAACCTGAATGACT
GCCACAAGCTGATCGACTTCTTTAAAGACAGCATCTCCAGATACCCTAAGTGGTCCAACGCCTACGACTT
CAACTTCAGCGAAACAGAAAAGTACAAGGACATCGCCGGCTTCTACAGAGAGGTGGAAGAACAAGGCTAC
AAGGTCAGCTTCGAGAGCGCTAGCAAGAAGGAGGTGGACAAGCTGGTGGAGGAGGGAAAGCTGTACATGT
TCCAGATCTACAACAAGGATTTCAGCGACAAGAGCCACGGCACACCTAACCTGCACACCATGTATTTCAA
GCTGCTGTTTGACGAGAACAACCATGGCCAGATCCGGCTGTCTGGCGGCGCCGAACTGTTCATGCGGAGA
GCCTCTTTGAAGAAGGAAGAGCTGGTGGTGCACCCTGCCAATAGCCCTATCGCCAACAAGAACCCAGATA
ACCCAAAGAAAACCACCACACTGAGCTACGACGTGTACAAAGATAAGAGATTCAGCGAGGATCAGTACCA
GCTGCATATCCCTATCGCCATCAATAAGTGTCCTAAAAACATCTTCAAGATCAATACCGAGGTGCGGGTG
TTGCTGAAGCACGACGATAACCCTTACGTGATCGGAATCGACAGGGGCGAGAGAAACCTGCTGTACATCG
TGGTGGTGGACGGCAAGGGCAATATCGTGGAGCAATACAGCCTGAATGAGATCATCAACAATTTCAACGG
CATCCGCATAAAAACAGATTACCACTCTCTGCTGGATAAGAAAGAGAAAGAGCGGTTTGAGGCCAGACAG
AACTGGACCAGCATCGAGAATATCAAAGAGTTAAAGGCCGGCTACATCAGCCAGGTGGTGCACAAAATCT
GCGAGCTGGTGGAAAAGTACGACGCTGTGATCGCCCTTGAGGATCTAAACAGCGGCTTTAAGAACAGCAG
AGTGAAGGTAGAAAAGCAGGTGTATCAGAAGTTCGAGAAGATGCTCATCGATAAGCTGAACTACATGGTG
GATAAGAAAAGCAACCCCTGCGCCACAGGCGGAGCTCTGAAGGGCTACCAGATCACCAACAAATTCGAGA
GCTTTAAGAGCATGTCGACCCAGAATGGTTTCATCTTTTACATCCCCGCCTGGCTCACCTCAAAGATCGA
TCCCAGCACAGGCTTCGTCAACCTGCTGAAAACCAAGTACACCAGCATCGCCGATAGCAAGAAGTTTATC
TCGTCCTTCGACAGAATCATGTACGTGCCCGAGGAGGACCTGTTCGAGTTCGCCCTGGACTACAAGAACT
TCTCCCGGACAGATGCCGACTACATTAAGAAGTGGAAGCTGTACAGCTACGGAAACAGGATCAGAATCTT
TAGAAACCCCAAAAAGAACAACGTATTCGATTGGGAGGAAGTGTGCCTGACCTCGGCCTACAAGGAGCTG
TTCAACAAGTACGGCATCAACTACCAGCAGGGCGACATCCGGGCCCTGCTCTGTGAACAGAGCGACAAGG
CTTTCTACAGCAGCTTCATGGCCCTGATGAGCCTGATGCTGCAGATGAGAAACAGCATCACAGGAAGAAC
AGACGTGGACTTTCTGATCTCTCCTGTGAAGAACAGCGACGGCATCTTCTACGACAGCAGAAACTATGAA
GCCCAGGAGAACGCGATCCTGCCTAAGAACGCAGACGCCAACGGCGCCTACAATATCGCCAGAAAGGTGC
TGTGGGCCATTGGCCAGTTCAAGAAGGCTGAAGATGAGAAACTGGATAAAGTGAAGATCGCCATCTCCAA
CAAGGAATGGCTGGAATACGCCCAGACCAGCGTGAAGCACAAAAGGCCGGCGGCCACGAAAAAGGCCGGC
CAGGCAAAAAAGAAAAAGGGATCCTCTGGTGGTTCTCCCAAGAAGAAGAGGAAAGTCTAAAGCGGCCGCA
CTCCTCAGGTGCAGGCTGCCTATCAGAAGGTGGTGGCTGGTGTGGCCAATGCCCTGGCTCACAAATACCA
CTGAGATCTTTTTCCCTCTGCCAAAAATTATGGGGACATCATGAAGCCCCTTGAGCATCTGACTTCTGGC
TAATAAAGGAAATTTATTTTCATTGCAATAGTGTGTTGGAATTTTTTGTGTCTCTCACTCGGAAGGACAT
ATGGGAGGGCAAATCATTTAAAACATCAGAATGAGTATTTGGTTTAGAGTTTGGCAACATATGCCCATAT
GCTGGCTGCCATGAACAAAGGTTGGCTATAAAGAGGTCATCAGTATATGAAACAGCCCCCTGCTGTCCAT
TCCTTATTCCATAGAAAAGCCTTGACTTGAGGTTAGATTTTTTTTATATTTTGTTTTGTGTTATTTTTTT
CTTTAACATCCCTAAAATTTTCCTTACATGTTTTACTAGCCAGATTTTTCCTCCTCTCCTGACTACTCCC
AGTCATAGCTGTCCCTCTTCTCTTATGGAGATCCCTCGACCTGCAGCCCAAGCTTGGCGTAATCATGGTC
ATAGCTGTTTCCTGTGTGAAATTGTTATCCGCTCACAATTCCACACAACATACGAGCCGGAAGCATAAAG
TGTAAAGCCTGGGGTGCCTAATGAGTGAGCTAACTCACATTAATTGCGTTGCGCTCACTGCCCGCTTTCC
AGTCGGGAAACCTGTCGTGCCAGCGGATCCGCATCTCAATTAGTCAGCAACCATAGTCCCGCCCCTAACT
CCGCCCATCCCGCCCCTAACTCCGCCCAGTTCCGCCCATTCTCCGCCCCATGGCTGACTAATTTTTTTTA
TTTATGCAGAGGCCGAGGCCGCCTCGGCCTCTGAGCTATTCCAGAAGTAGTGAGGAGGCTTTTTTGGAGG
CCTAGGCTTTTGCAAAAAGCTAACTTGTTTATTGCAGCTTATAATGGTTACAAATAAAGCAATAGCATCA
CAAATTTCACAAATAAAGCATTTTTTTCACTGCATTCTAGTTGTGGTTTGTCCAAACTCATCAATGTATC
TTATCATGTCTGGATCCGCTGCATTAATGAATCGGCCAACGCGCGGGGAGAGGCGGTTTGCGTATTGGGC
GCTCTTCCGCTTCCTCGCTCACTGACTCGCTGCGCTCGGTCGTTCGGCTGCGGCGAGCGGTATCAGCTCA
CTCAAAGGCGGTAATACGGTTATCCACAGAATCAGGGGATAACGCAGGAAAGAACATGTGAGCAAAAGGC
CAGCAAAAGGCCAGGAACCGTAAAAAGGCCGCGTTGCTGGCGTTTTTCCATAGGCTCCGCCCCCCTGACG
AGCATCACAAAAATCGACGCTCAAGTCAGAGGTGGCGAAACCCGACAGGACTATAAAGATACCAGGCGTT
TCCCCCTGGAAGCTCCCTCGTGCGCTCTCCTGTTCCGACCCTGCCGCTTACCGGATACCTGTCCGCCTTT
CTCCCTTCGGGAAGCGTGGCGCTTTCTCATAGCTCACGCTGTAGGTATCTCAGTTCGGTGTAGGTCGTTC
GCTCCAAGCTGGGCTGTGTGCACGAACCCCCCGTTCAGCCCGACCGCTGCGCCTTATCCGGTAACTATCG
TCTTGAGTCCAACCCGGTAAGACACGACTTATCGCCACTGGCAGCAGCCACTGGTAACAGGATTAGCAGA
GCGAGGTATGTAGGCGGTGCTACAGAGTTCTTGAAGTGGTGGCCTAACTACGGCTACACTAGAAGAACAG
TATTTGGTATCTGCGCTCTGCTGAAGCCAGTTACCTTCGGAAAAAGAGTTGGTAGCTCTTGATCCGGCAA
ACAAACCACCGCTGGTAGCGGTGGTTTTTTTGTTTGCAAGCAGCAGATTACGCGCAGAAAAAAAGGATCT
CAA
Features (pLannotate 1.2.2; 19 found; start..end, strand, type, name):
    171..1031    -  CDS            AmpR: β-lactamase; bla; confers resistance to ampicillin, carbenicillin, and related antibiotics
   1032..1136    -  promoter       AmpR promoter: bla
   1167..1546    +  enhancer       CMV enhancer: human cytomegalovirus immediate early enhancer
   1548..1825    +  promoter       chicken β-actin promoter: No description available
   1826..2842    +  intron         chimeric intron: chimera between introns from chicken β-actin and rabbit β-globin
   2840..2896    +  CDS            HBB (fragment): HBB_LEPEU - Experimental evidence at protein level: Swiss-Prot protein existence level 1. Involved in oxygen transport from the lung to the various peripheral tissues. From Lepus europaeus (European hare).
   2891..2927    +  misc_feature   MCS (fragment): multiple cloning site
   6691..6738    +  CDS            nucleoplasmin NLS: bipartite nuclear localization signal from nucleoplasmin
   6790..6861    +  CDS            HBB (fragment): HBB_PONPY - Experimental evidence at transcript level: Swiss-Prot protein existence level 2. Involved in oxygen transport from the lung to the various peripheral tissues. From Pongo pygmaeus (Bornean orangutan).
   6932..6987    +  polyA_signal   β-globin poly(A) signal: rabbit β-globin polyadenylation signal (Gil and Proudfoot, 1987)
   7372..7388    -  protein_bind   lac operator: The lac repressor binds to the lac operator to inhibit transcription in E. coli. This inhibition can be relieved by adding lactose or isopropyl-β-D-thiogalactopyranoside (IPTG). lac repressor encoded by lacI
   7396..7426    -  promoter       lac promoter: promoter for the E. coli lac operon
   7441..7462    -  protein_bind   CAP binding site: CAP binding activates transcription in the presence of cAMP. E. coli catabolite activator protein
   7475..7514    -  CDS            lacI (fragment): lac repressor; lacI; The lac repressor binds to the lac operator to inhibit transcription in E. coli. This inhibition can be relieved by adding lactose or isopropyl-β-D-thiogalactopyranoside (IPTG).
   7521..7543    +  promoter       SV40 promoter (fragment): SV40 enhancer and early promoter
   7567..7702    +  rep_origin     SV40 ori: SV40 origin of replication
   7722..7856    +  polyA_signal   SV40 poly(A) signal: SV40 polyadenylation signal
   7858..7912    -  CDS            lacI (fragment): lac repressor; lacI; The lac repressor binds to the lac operator to inhibit transcription in E. coli. This inhibition can be relieved by adding lactose or isopropyl-β-D-thiogalactopyranoside (IPTG).
   8095..8683    -  rep_origin     ori: high-copy-number ColE1/pMB1/pBR322/pUC origin of replication
