[The description below was written by a language model from this plasmid's Addgene catalogue record and pLannotate feature annotations shown in this document.]
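Description:
pEM2_Euk_2NLS-RVQ (LbCas12a)-2NLS is a mammalian expression plasmid for a nuclear-targeted, engineered variant of the Cas12a nuclease from Lachnospiraceae bacterium. The insert, LbCas12a-RVQ, carries three substitutions (G146R, R182V and E795Q). According to the catalogue purpose it is flanked by two SV40 nuclear localization signals at the N-terminus and two at the C-terminus. The plasmid is maintained in E. coli at high copy through a ColE1/pUC-type origin and selected with ampicillin via the β-lactamase gene.

The catalogue fields and the sequence annotation disagree on some points. The record lists the backbone as p2CT and the promoter as T7, which would suit bacterial expression. The annotated 8,683 nt sequence shows no T7 promoter. Instead it contains a CAG-type cassette: CMV enhancer, chicken β-actin promoter and a chimeric β-actin/β-globin intron upstream, with a rabbit β-globin polyadenylation signal downstream. This arrangement matches the stated mammalian expression purpose and drives strong constitutive transcription in many cell types. The Cas12a coding region was not itself annotated, but it presumably occupies the large unannotated gap between the MCS fragment and the 3′ elements. A bipartite nucleoplasmin NLS is detected near the end of that gap, which the catalogue does not mention. The SV40 NLS copies were not called by the annotation tool.

Other features include an SV40 origin, which allows episomal replication in cells expressing large T antigen, along with an SV40 poly(A) signal and lac promoter/operator remnants from the backbone. No guide RNA cassette is annotated, so the crRNA would have to be supplied separately. The associated work concerns directed evolution to expand Cas12a genome-editing capacity, and the plasmid is suited to testing this variant's editing in mammalian cells.
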