Addgene plasmid #244837: pEM2_Euk_2NLS-RVQ (LbCas12a)-2NLS
Purpose: Mammalian expression of LbCas12a-RVQ with 2xSV40 NLS at N-terminus and 2xSV40 at C-terminus
Depositing lab: Jennifer Doudna. Depositing organization: University of California, Berkeley. Publication: Directed evolution expands CRISPR-Cas12a genome-editing capacity. Ma E, Chen K, Shi H, Wasko KM, Esain-Garcia I, Trinidad MI, Zhou K, Ye J, Doudna JA. Nucleic Acids Res. 2025 Jul 8;53(13):gkaf649. doi: 10.1093/nar/gkaf649. PubMed 40671523.
Backbone
  Vector backbone: p2CT
  Vector type: Mammalian Expression, CRISPR
Growth in bacteria
  Bacterial resistance: Ampicillin, 100 μg/mL
  Growth temperature: 37°C
  Growth strain: DH5alpha
  Copy number: High Copy
Gene/Insert
  Gene/Insert name: LbCas12a-RVQ
  Species: Lachnospiraceae bacterium
  Mutation: G146R/R182V/E795Q
  Promoter: T7
  Tag / fusion protein: 2xSV40 NLS (N terminal on insert)
  Cloning method: Gibson Cloning
Terms and licenses: Academic/Nonprofit Terms; Industry Terms: Not Available to Industry
How to cite: pEM2_Euk_2NLS-RVQ (LbCas12a)-2NLS was a gift from Jennifer Doudna (Addgene plasmid # 244837 ; http://n2t.net/addgene:244837 ; RRID:Addgene_244837)
